>Addgene plasmid #200524 | pMC-ME_2a-mCherry-pA ORF-3 with ATG | addgene full sequence | sequence record 394327 | Addgene NGS Result
CGTTGTAAAACGACGGCCAGTCTTAAGCTCGGGCCCGGTCTCTAGTCCCGCTACAAACTTCTCTCTGCTG
AAGCAGGCTGGAGACGTGGAGGAGAACCCTGGACCTATGGTGAGCAAGGGCGAGGAGGATAACATGGCCA
TCATCAAGGAGTTCATGCGCTTCAAGGTGCACATGGAGGGCTCCGTGAACGGCCACGAGTTCGAGATCGA
GGGCGAGGGCGAGGGCCGCCCCTACGAGGGCACCCAGACCGCCAAGCTGAAGGTGACCAAGGGTGGCCCC
CTGCCCTTCGCCTGGGACATCCTGTCCCCTCAGTTCATGTACGGCTCCAAGGCCTACGTGAAGCACCCAG
CCGACATCCCCGACTACTTGAAGCTGTCCTTCCCCGAGGGCTTCAAGTGGGAGCGCGTGATGAACTTCGA
GGACGGCGGCGTGGTGACCGTGACCCAGGACTCCTCCCTGCAGGACGGCGAGTTCATCTACAAGGTGAAG
CTGCGCGGCACCAACTTCCCCTCCGACGGCCCCGTAATGCAGAAGAAGACCATGGGCTGGGAGGCCTCCT
CCGAGCGGATGTACCCCGAGGACGGCGCCCTGAAGGGCGAGATCAAGCAGAGGCTGAAGCTGAAGGACGG
CGGCCACTACGACGCTGAGGTCAAGACCACCTACAAGGCCAAGAAGCCCGTGCAGCTGCCCGGCGCCTAC
AACGTCAACATCAAGTTGGACATCACCTCCCACAACGAGGACTACACCATCGTGGAACAGTACGAACGCG
CCGAGGGCCGCCACTCCACCGGCGGCATGGACGAGCTGTACAAGTAAGCTAGAACTATAGTGAGTCGTAT
TACGTAGATCCAGACATGATAAGATACATTGATGAGTTTGGACAAACCACAACTAGAATGCAGTGAAAAA
AATGCTTTATTTGTGAAATTTGTGATGCTATTGCTTTATTTGTAACCATTATAAGCTGCAATAAACAAGT
TAACAACAACAATTGCATTCATTTTATGTTTCAGGTTCAGGGGGAGGTGTGGGAGGTTTTTTAATTCCTC
AAGAGACCTCTAGACCAGCCAGGACAGAAATGCCTCGACTTCGCTGCTACCCAAGGTTGCCGGGTGACGC
ACACCGTGGAAACGGATGAAGGCACGAACCCAGTGGACATAAGCCTGTTCGGTTCGTAAGCTGTAATGCA
AGTAGCGTATGCGCTCACGCAACTGGTCCAGAACCTTGACCGAACGCAGCGGTGGTAACGGCGCAGTGGC
GGTTTTCATGGCTTGTTATGACTGTTTTTTTGGGGTACAGTCTATGCCTCGGGCATCCAAGCAGCAAGCG
CGTTACGCCGTGGGTCGATGTTTGATGTTATGGAGCAGCAACGATGTTACGCAGCAGGGCAGTCGCCCTA
AAACAAAGTTAAACATTATGAGGGAAGCGGTGATCGCCGAAGTATCGACTCAACTATCAGAGGTAGTTGG
CGTCATCGAGCGCCATCTCGAACCGACGTTGCTGGCCGTACATTTGTACGGCTCCGCAGTGGATGGCGGC
CTGAAGCCACACAGTGATATTGATTTGCTGGTTACGGTGACCGTAAGGCTTGATGAAACAACGCGGCGAG
CTTTGATCAACGACCTTTTGGAAACTTCGGCTTCCCCTGGAGAGAGCGAGATTCTCCGCGCTGTAGAAGT
CACCATTGTTGTGCACGACGACATCATTCCGTGGCGTTATCCAGCTAAGCGCGAACTGCAATTTGGAGAA
TGGCAGCGCAATGACATTCTTGCAGGTATCTTCGAGCCAGCCACGATCGACATTGATCTGGCTATCTTGC
TGACAAAAGCAAGAGAACATAGCGTTGCCTTGGTAGGTCCAGCGGCGGAGGAACTCTTTGATCCGGTTCC
TGAACAGGATCTATTTGAGGCGCTAAATGAAACCTTAACGCTATGGAACTCGCCGCCCGACTGGGCTGGC
GATGAGCGAAATGTAGTGCTTACGTTGTCCCGCATTTGGTACAGCGCAGTAACCGGCAAAATCGCGCCGA
AGGATGTCGCTGCCGACTGGGCAATGGAGCGCCTGCCGGCCCAGTATCAGCCCGTCATACTTGAAGCTAG
ACAGGCTTATCTTGGACAAGAAGAAGATCGCTTGGCCTCGCGCGCAGATCAGTTGGAAGAATTTGTCCAC
TACGTGAAAGGCGAGATCACCAAGGTAGTCGGCAAATAACCCTCGAGCCACCCATGACCAAAATCCCTTA
ACGTGAGTTACGCGTCGTTCCACTGAGCGTCAGACCCCGTAGAAAAGATCAAAGGATCTTCTTGAGATCC
TTTTTTTCTGCGCGTAATCTGCTGCTTGCAAACAAAAAAACCACCGCTACCAGCGGTGGTTTGTTTGCCG
GATCAAGAGCTACCAACTCTTTTTCCGAAGGTAACTGGCTTCAGCAGAGCGCAGATACCAAATACTGTTC
TTCTAGTGTAGCCGTAGTTAGGCCACCACTTCAAGAACTCTGTAGCACCGCCTACATACCTCGCTCTGCT
AATCCTGTTACCAGTGGCTGCTGCCAGTGGCGATAAGTCGTGTCTTACCGGGTTGGACTCAAGACGATAG
TTACCGGATAAGGCGCAGCGGTCGGGCTGAACGGGGGGTTCGTGCACACAGCCCAGCTTGGAGCGAACGA
CCTACACCGAACTGAGATACCTACAGCGTGAGCTATGAGAAAGCGCCACGCTTCCCGAAGGGAGAAAGGC
GGACAGGTATCCGGTAAGCGGCAGGGTCGGAACAGGAGAGCGCACGAGGGAGCTTCCAGGGGGAAACGCC
TGGTATCTTTATAGTCCTGTCGGGTTTCGCCACCTCTGACTTGAGCGTCGATTTTTGTGATGCTCGTCAG
GGGGGCGGAGCCTATGGAAAAACGCCAGCAACGCGGCCTTTTTACGGTTCCTGGCCTTTTGCTGGCCTTT
TGCTCACATGTTCTTTCCTGCGTTATCCCCTGATTCTGTGGATAACCGTATTACCGCCTTTGAGTGAGCT
GATACCGCTCGCCGCAGCCGAACGACCGAGCGCAGCGAGTCAGTGAGCGAGGAAGCGGAAGAGCGCCCAA
TACGCAAACCGCCTCTCCCCGCGCGTTGGCCGATTCATTAATGCAGCTGGCACGACAGGTTTCCCGACTG
GAAAGCGGGCAGTGAGCGCAACGCAATTAATACGCGTACCGCTAGCCAGGAAGAGTTTGTAGAAACGCAA
AAAGGCCATCCGTCAGGATGGCCTTCTGCTTAGTTTGATGCCTGGCAGTTTATGGCGGGCGTCCTGCCCG
CCACCCTCCGGGCCGTTGCTTCACAACGTTCAAATCCGCTCCCGGCGGATTTGTCCTACTCAGGAGAGCG
TTCACCGACAAACAACAGATAAAACGAAAGGCCCAGTCTTCCGACTGAGCCTTTCGTTTTATTTGATGCC
TGGCAGTTCCCTACTCTCGCGTTAACGCTAGCATGGATGTTTTCCCAGTCACGA
Features (pLannotate 1.2.2; 11 found; start..end, strand, type, name):
    107..814     +  CDS            mCherry: mCherry is a basic (constitutively fluorescent) red fluorescent protein published in 2004, derived from Discosoma sp.. It is reported to be a very rapidly-maturing monomer with low acid sensitivity.
    825..842     -  promoter       T7 promoter (fragment): promoter for bacteriophage T7 RNA polymerase
    847..981     -  polyA_signal   SV40 poly(A) signal: SV40 polyadenylation signal
   1156..1179    +  promoter       Pc promoter (fragment): intI1 (promoter lies within the coding sequence); class 1 integron promoter
   1355..1411    +  CDS            GmR (fragment): gentamycin acetyltransferase; aacC1; confers resistance to gentamycin
   1418..2209    +  CDS            SmR: aminoglycoside adenylyltransferase (Murphy, 1985); aadA; confers resistance to spectinomycin and streptomycin
   2302..2890    +  rep_origin     ori: high-copy-number ColE1/pMB1/pBR322/pUC origin of replication
   3073..3165    +  CDS            lacI (fragment): lac repressor; lacI; The lac repressor binds to the lac operator to inhibit transcription in E. coli. This inhibition can be relieved by adding lactose or isopropyl-β-D-thiogalactopyranoside (IPTG).
   3220..3247    -  terminator     rrnB T2 terminator: transcription terminator T2 from the E. coli rrnB gene
   3379..3422    +  terminator     rrnB T1 terminator: Escherichia coli rrnB; transcription terminator T1 from the E. coli rrnB gene
   3469..21      -  CDS            lacZα (fragment) (across the origin): LacZα fragment of β-galactosidase; lacZ fragment
