[The description below was written by a language model from this plasmid's Addgene catalogue record and pLannotate feature annotations shown in this document.]
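Description:
pMC-ME_2a-mCherry-pA ORF-3 with ATG is a 3,484 bp "middle entry" module for a Golden Gate-style (Mini-Golden) assembly system. It is built on the pU6a:sgRNA#3 backbone and intended for constructing mini circle donor DNA for knock-in genome editing in zebrafish. It is propagated in E. coli from a high-copy ColE1/pUC-type origin and selected with spectinomycin through an aadA (SmR) aminoglycoside adenylyltransferase gene. Short fragments of a class 1 integron Pc promoter and a gentamicin acetyltransferase gene sit upstream of aadA and look like remnants of the resistance cassette's source. The partial lacI and lacZα sequences and the rrnB T1 and T2 terminators likewise appear to be backbone carry-over with no role in the payload.

The payload is a 2A peptide–mCherry–polyadenylation cassette flanked by BsaI sites. This type IIS enzyme cuts outside its recognition sequence, so the module can be released and ligated directionally to neighbouring parts. The annotation detects the mCherry coding sequence followed by an SV40 poly(A) signal, which is called on the reverse strand, with a T7 promoter fragment between them. The 2A element and the BsaI sites are described in the catalogue entry but were not annotated. No promoter drives the cassette, as expected for a knock-in design in which the reporter is fused in frame to an endogenous gene. The 2A sequence then causes ribosomal skipping, so mCherry is produced as a separate protein that reports the locus's expression. "ORF-3" suggests one of a set of reading-frame variants for matching the frame at the integration site, and "with ATG" suggests that a start codon is included. The record does not explain either term further.
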