Addgene plasmid #200524: pMC-ME_2a-mCherry-pA ORF-3 with ATG
Purpose: mini circle middle entry plasmid for 2a-mCherry-pA ORF 3 (with ATG) with flanking BsaI cut sites
Depositing lab: Junsu Kang. Depositing organization: University of Wisconsin, Madison. Publication: Advancing knock-in approaches for robust genome editing in zebrafish. Rodriguez-Parks A, Beezley EG, Manna S, Silaban I, Almutawa SI, Cao S, Ahmed H, Guyer M, Baker S, Richards MP, Kang J. Biol Open. 2026 Feb 2:bio.062472. doi: 10.1242/bio.062472. PubMed 41630603.
Backbone
  Vector backbone: pU6a:sgRNA#3
  Backbone manufacturer: Addgene #64247
  Total vector size (bp): 3484
  Vector type: Mini-Golden
Growth in bacteria
  Bacterial resistance: Spectinomycin, 50 μg/mL
  Growth temperature: 37°C
  Growth strain: DH5alpha
  Copy number: Unknown
Gene/Insert
  Gene/Insert name: mCherry
Terms and licenses: Academic/Nonprofit Terms; Industry Terms: Not Available to Industry
How to cite: pMC-ME_2a-mCherry-pA ORF-3 with ATG was a gift from Junsu Kang (Addgene plasmid # 200524 ; http://n2t.net/addgene:200524 ; RRID:Addgene_200524)
